>Addgene plasmid #178290 | pAG414GPD-GaCYP722C(pYL777) | addgene full sequence | sequence record 364878 | Addgene NGS Result
ACGAAAGGGCCTCGTGATACGCCTATTTTTATAGGTTAATGTCATGATAATAATGGTTTCTTAGACGGAT
CGCTTGCCTGTAACTTACACGCGCCTCGTATCTTTTAATGATGGAATAATTTGGGAATTTACTCTGTGTT
TATTTATTTTTATGTTTTGTATTTGGATTTTAGAAAGTAAATAAAGAAGGTAGAAGAGTTACGGAATGAA
GAAAAAAAAATAAACAAAGGTTTAAAAAATTTCAACAAAAAGCGTACTTTACATATATATTTATTAGACA
AGAAAAGCAGATTAAATAGATATACATTCGATTAACGATAAGTAAAATGTAAAATCACAGGATTTTCGTG
TGTGGTCTTCTACACAGACAAGATGAAACAATTCGGCATTAATACCTGAGAGCAGGAAGAGCAAGATAAA
AGGTAGTATTTGTTGGCGATCCCCCTAGAGTCTTTTACATCTTCGGAAAACAAAAACTATTTTTTCTTTA
ATTTCTTTTTTTACTTTCTATTTTTAATTTATATATTTATATTAAAAAATTTAAATTATAATTATTTTTA
TAGCACGTGATGAAAAGGACCCAGGTGGCACTTTTCGGGGAAATGTGCGCGGAACCCCTATTTGTTTATT
TTTCTAAATACATTCAAATATGTATCCGCTCATGAGACAATAACCCTGATAAATGCTTCAATAATATTGA
AAAAGGAAGAGTATGAGTATTCAACATTTCCGTGTCGCCCTTATTCCCTTTTTTGCGGCATTTTGCCTTC
CTGTTTTTGCTCACCCAGAAACGCTGGTGAAAGTAAAAGATGCTGAAGATCAGTTGGGTGCACGAGTGGG
TTACATCGAACTGGATCTCAACAGCGGTAAGATCCTTGAGAGTTTTCGCCCCGAAGAACGTTTTCCAATG
ATGAGCACTTTTAAAGTTCTGCTATGTGGCGCGGTATTATCCCGTATTGACGCCGGGCAAGAGCAACTCG
GTCGCCGCATACACTATTCTCAGAATGACTTGGTTGAGTACTCACCAGTCACAGAAAAGCATCTTACGGA
TGGCATGACAGTAAGAGAATTATGCAGTGCTGCCATAACCATGAGTGATAACACTGCGGCCAACTTACTT
CTGACAACGATCGGAGGACCGAAGGAGCTAACCGCTTTTTTGCACAACATGGGGGATCATGTAACTCGCC
TTGATCGTTGGGAACCGGAGCTGAATGAAGCCATACCAAACGACGAGCGTGACACCACGATGCCTGTAGC
AATGGCAACAACGTTGCGCAAACTATTAACTGGCGAACTACTTACTCTAGCTTCCCGGCAACAATTAATA
GACTGGATGGAGGCGGATAAAGTTGCAGGACCACTTCTGCGCTCGGCCCTTCCGGCTGGCTGGTTTATTG
CTGATAAATCTGGAGCCGGTGAGCGTGGGTCTCGCGGTATCATTGCAGCACTGGGGCCAGATGGTAAGCC
CTCCCGTATCGTAGTTATCTACACGACGGGGAGTCAGGCAACTATGGATGAACGAAATAGACAGATCGCT
GAGATAGGTGCCTCACTGATTAAGCATTGGTAACTGTCAGACCAAGTTTACTCATATATACTTTAGATTG
ATTTAAAACTTCATTTTTAATTTAAAAGGATCTAGGTGAAGATCCTTTTTGATAATCTCATGACCAAAAT
CCCTTAACGTGAGTTTTCGTTCCACTGAGCGTCAGACCCCGTAGAAAAGATCAAAGGATCTTCTTGAGAT
CCTTTTTTTCTGCGCGTAATCTGCTGCTTGCAAACAAAAAAACCACCGCTACCAGCGGTGGTTTGTTTGC
CGGATCAAGAGCTACCAACTCTTTTTCCGAAGGTAACTGGCTTCAGCAGAGCGCAGATACCAAATACTGT
TCTTCTAGTGTAGCCGTAGTTAGGCCACCACTTCAAGAACTCTGTAGCACCGCCTACATACCTCGCTCTG
CTAATCCTGTTACCAGTGGCTGCTGCCAGTGGCGATAAGTCGTGTCTTACCGGGTTGGACTCAAGACGAT
AGTTACCGGATAAGGCGCAGCGGTCGGGCTGAACGGGGGGTTCGTGCACACAGCCCAGCTTGGAGCGAAC
GACCTACACCGAACTGAGATACCTACAGCGTGAGCTATGAGAAAGCGCCACGCTTCCCGAAGGGAGAAAG
GCGGACAGGTATCCGGTAAGCGGCAGGGTCGGAACAGGAGAGCGCACGAGGGAGCTTCCAGGGGGAAACG
CCTGGTATCTTTATAGTCCTGTCGGGTTTCGCCACCTCTGACTTGAGCGTCGATTTTTGTGATGCTCGTC
AGGGGGGCGGAGCCTATGGAAAAACGCCAGCAACGCGGCCTTTTTACGGTTCCTGGCCTTTTGCTGGCCT
TTTGCTCACATGTTCTTTCCTGCGTTATCCCCTGATTCTGTGGATAACCGTATTACCGCCTTTGAGTGAG
CTGATACCGCTCGCCGCAGCCGAACGACCGAGCGCAGCGAGTCAGTGAGCGAGGAAGCGGAAGAGCGCCC
AATACGCAAACCGCCTCTCCCCGCGCGTTGGCCGATTCATTAATGCAGCTGGCACGACAGGTTTCCCGAC
TGGAAAGCGGGCAGTGAGCGCAACGCAATTAATGTGAGTTAGCTCACTCATTAGGCACCCCAGGCTTTAC
ACTTTATGCTTCCGGCTCGTATGTTGTGTGGAATTGTGAGCGGATAACAATTTCACACAGGAAACAGCTA
TGACCATGATTACGCCAAGCGCGCAATTAACCCTCACTAAAGGGAACAAAAGCTGGAGCTCAGTTTATCA
TTATCAATACTCGCCATTTCAAAGAATACGTAAATAATTAATAGTAGTGATTTTCCTAACTTTATTTAGT
CAAAAAATTAGCCTTTTAATTCTGCTGTAACCCGTACATGCCCAAAATAGGGGGCGGGTTACACAGAATA
TATAACATCGTAGGTGTCTGGGTGAACAGTTTATTCCTGGCATCCACTAAATATAATGGAGCCCGCTTTT
TAAGCTGGCATCCAGAAAAAAAAAGAATCCCAGCACCAAAATATTGTTTTCTTCACCAACCATCAGTTCA
TAGGTCCATTCTCTTAGCGCAACTACAGAGAACAGGGGCACAAACAGGCAAAAAACGGGCACAACCTCAA
TGGAGTGATGCAACCTGCCTGGAGTAAATGATGACACAAGGCAATTGACCCACGCATGTATCTATCTCAT
TTTCTTACACCTTCTATTACCTTCTGCTCTCTCTGATTTGGAAAAAGCTGAAAAAAAAGGTTGAAACCAG
TTCCCTGAAATTATTCCCCTACTTGACTAATAAGTATATAAAGACGGTAGGTATTGATTGTAATTCTGTA
AATCTATTTCTTAAACTTCTTAAATTCTACTTTTATAGTTAGTCTTTTTTTTAGTTTTAAAACACCAGAA
CTTAGTTTCGACGGATTCTAGAACTAGTGGATCCCCCATCACAAGTTTGTACAAAAAAGCAGGCTTCTAT
ACAATGCTGAACTTGTCTGTTGAGGGTTTGACTTTGGTTGTTCAAAACCATTACGGTATCTTGATCGTTG
CCGTTTTGTCTATTACTATCACCTCCTTGTTGTTGAAAGCTTGGGGTTCTACTGTTGATATCACTGATGA
AGATGGTATCCCAGGTAGATTGGGTTTGCCATTTTTTGGTGAAACCTTCTCTTTCTTCTCCGCATCTTAT
TCTACTAAGGGTTGTTACGATTTCGTCAAGCAAAGAAGAAAGCAGTACGGTAAATGGTTCAAGACCAGAA
TTTTGGGTAAGACCCATGTTTTCGTTCCATCTGTTGAAGGTGCTAAGACTATTTTGGCCAATGATTTCGT
TCACTTCAACAAGTCCTACGTTAAGTCTATGGCTGATGCTACTGGTGCTATGTCTGTTTTTTCTGTTCCA
CATAAGATCCACACCAGAATCAGAAGATTATTGTCCGATCCATTCTCCATGTCCTCATTGTCTAAATTCG
CTGTTAAGTTCGATAAGATGGTCTGCGAAAGATTGGACAAGTTGGAAAAATCTGGTAAGTCCTTCAGAGT
GATCGACTTCTCTTTGAAAATTACCTTCGATGCCATCGTGTCCATGTTGATGTCTGTTACTGAAAACCCT
TTGTTGGAACAGATCGAAAAGGATTGCACTGATGTCTCTAACTCCATGTTGTCTATTCCATTGATGATTC
CAGGTACGAGGTACTACAAAGGTATGAAAGGTAGAGGTAAGCTGAACGAAACTTTCGGTAATATGATTGC
CAGAAGAAGAATCGGCGAAGAATACTTCGATGATTTCTTGCAAACCGTTGTTGACAGAGATTCTTATCCT
GAAGATGAGAAGTTGGACGACCAAGAGATTATTGATAACCTGATCACCTTGATTTTGGCCGGTCAAACTA
CTACTGCTTCTGCTATGATGTGGTGCGTTAAGTTTTTGTCCGAAAACAAGGATGTCTTGGACAGATTGAG
AGAAGAACAATTGTCCATCGTTAGAAACAAAGCTGAAGGTGCATCTTTGACCTTGGAAGATTTGACTGAA
AAGAGCTACGGTTTCAAGGTTGTCAAAGAAACTTTGAGAATGGCCAACGTTTTGATCTGGTTGCCAAGAG
TTGCTATGGATGATTGCATTATCGATGGTTTCGAAGTCAAGAAAGGTTGGTTGGTTAATGTTGATGCTAC
CTGCATTCATTACGATCCAAACGTTTACAAAGACCCAACTAGATTCAACCCATCCAGATTTGATGATTTT
CAGAAGCCCTACTCTTTCTTGCCATTTGGTGCTGGTCCAAGAACTTGTTTGGGTATTAACATGGCTAAGG
TTGCCATGTTGGTTTTCGTCCATAGATTGACATCTGGTTACAAGTGGACTTTGGATGATCCAGATTCTAG
CTTGGAAAGAAAAGAACACATCCCAAGATTGAGATCCGGTTGTCCAATTACTTTGAAGGCTTTGAACAAG
GGCAAGTAAGACCCAGCTTTCTTGTACAAAGTGGTGATGGGCTGCAGGAATTCGATATCAAGCTTATCGA
TACCGTCGACCTCGAGTCATGTAATTAGTTATGTCACGCTTACATTCACGCCCTCCCCCCACATCCGCTC
TAACCGAAAAGGAAGGAGTTAGACAACCTGAAGTCTAGGTCCCTATTTATTTTTTTATAGTTATGTTAGT
ATTAAGAACGTTATTTATATTTCAAATTTTTCTTTTTTTTCTGTACAGACGCGTGTACGCATGTAACATT
ATACTGAAAACCTTGCTTGAGAAGGTTTTGGGACGCTCGAAGGCTTTAATTTGCGGCCGGTACCCAATTC
GCCCTATAGTGAGTCGTATTACGCGCGCTCACTGGCCGTCGTTTTACAACGTCGTGACTGGGAAAACCCT
GGCGTTACCCAACTTAATCGCCTTGCAGCACATCCCCCTTTCGCCAGCTGGCGTAATAGCGAAGAGGCCC
GCACCGATCGCCCTTCCCAACAGTTGCGCAGCCTGAATGGCGAATGG
[124 nt withheld, positions 5508-5631]
C
[91 nt withheld, positions 5633-5723]
A
[49 nt withheld, positions 5725-5773]
CCTTTGACGTTGGAGTCCACGTTCTTT
[37 nt withheld, positions 5801-5837]
ACCCTATCTCGGTCTATTCTTTTGATTTATAAGGGATTTTGCCGATTTCGGCCTATTGGTTAAAAAATGA
GCTGATTTAACAAAAATTTAACGCGAATTTTAACAAAATATTAACGCTTACAATTTCCTGATGCGGTATT
TTCTCCTTACGCATCTGTGCGGTATTTCACACCGCATAGATCGGCAAGTGCACAAACAATACTTAAATAA
ATACTACTCAGTAATAACCTATTTCTTAGCATTTTTGACGAAATTTGCTATTTTGTTAGAGTCTTTTACA
CCATTTGTCTCCACACCTCCGCTTACATCAACACCAATAACGCCATTTAATCTAAGCGCATCACCAACAT
TTTCTGGCGTCAGTCCACCAGCTAACATAAAATGTAAGCTTTCGGGGCTCTCTTGCCTTCCAACCCAGTC
AGAAATCGAGTTCCAATCCAAAAGTTCACCTGTCCCACCTGCTTCTGAATCAAACAAGGGAATAAACGAA
TGAGGTTTCTGTGAAGCTGCACTGAGTAGTATGTTGCAGTCTTTTGGAAATACGAGTCTTTTAATAACTG
GCAAACCGAGGAACTCTTGGTATTCTTGCCACGACTCATCTCCATGCAGTTGGACGATATCAATGCCGTA
ATCATTGACCAGAGCCAAAACATCCTCCTTAGGTTGATTACGAAACACGCCAACCAAGTATTTCGGAGTG
CCTGAACTATTTTTATATGCTTTTACAAGACTTGAAATTTTCCTTGCAATAACCGGGTCAATTGTTCTCT
TTCTATTGGGCACACATATAATACCCAGCAAGTCAGCATCGGAATCTAGAGCACATTCTGCGGCCTCTGT
GCTCTGCAAGCCGCAAACTTTCACCAATGGACCAGAACTACCTGTGAAATTAATAACAGACATACTCCAA
GCTGCCTTTGTGTGCTTAATCACGTATACTCACGTGCTCAATAGTCACCAATGCCCTCCCTCTTGGCCCT
CTCCTTTTCTTTTTTCGACCGAATTAATTCTTAATCGGCAAAAAAAGAAAAGCTCCGGATCAAGATTGTA
CGTAAGGTGACAAGCTATTTTTCAATAAAGAATATCTTCCACTACTGCCATCTGGCGTCATAACTGCAAA
GTACACATATATTACGATGCTGTTCTATTAAATGCTTCCTATATTATATATATAGTAATGTCGTGATCTA
TGGTGCACTCTCAGTACAATCTGCTCTGATGCCGCATAGTTAAGCCAGCCCCGACACCCGCCAACACCCG
CTGACGCGCCCTGACGGGCTTGTCTGCTCCCGGCATCCGCTTACAGACAAGCTGTGACCGTCTCCGGGAG
CTGCATGTGTCAGAGGTTTTCACCGTCATCACCGAAACGCGCGAG
Features (pLannotate 1.2.2; 23 found; start..end, strand, type, name):
     68..571     -  misc_feature   CEN/ARS: S. cerevisiae CEN6 centromere fused to an autonomously replicating sequence
    608..712     +  promoter       AmpR promoter: bla
    713..1573    +  CDS            AmpR: β-lactamase; bla; confers resistance to ampicillin, carbenicillin, and related antibiotics
   1744..2332    +  rep_origin     ori: high-copy-number ColE1/pMB1/pBR322/pUC origin of replication
   2515..2607    +  CDS            lacI (fragment): lac repressor; lacI; The lac repressor binds to the lac operator to inhibit transcription in E. coli. This inhibition can be relieved by adding lactose or isopropyl-β-D-thiogalactopyranoside (IPTG).
   2620..2641    +  protein_bind   CAP binding site: CAP binding activates transcription in the presence of cAMP. E. coli catabolite activator protein
   2656..2686    +  promoter       lac promoter: promoter for the E. coli lac operon
   2694..2710    +  protein_bind   lac operator: The lac repressor binds to the lac operator to inhibit transcription in E. coli. This inhibition can be relieved by adding lactose or isopropyl-β-D-thiogalactopyranoside (IPTG). lac repressor encoded by lacI
   2755..2773    +  promoter       T3 promoter: promoter for bacteriophage T3 RNA polymerase
   2798..3441    +  promoter       GAP promoter: S. cerevisiae TDH3; promoter for glyceraldehyde-3-phosphate dehydrogenase
   3447..3467    +  misc_feature   MCS (fragment): pBluescript multiple cloning site
   3471..3495    +  protein_bind   attB1: mutant version of attB; recombination site for the Gateway® BP reaction BP Clonase™
   4981..5005    -  protein_bind   attB2: mutant version of attB; recombination site for the Gateway® BP reaction BP Clonase™
   5009..5056    +  misc_feature   MCS (fragment): pBluescript multiple cloning site
   5057..5304    +  terminator     CYC1 terminator: S. cerevisiae CYC1; transcription terminator for CYC1
   5323..5341    -  promoter       T7 promoter: promoter for bacteriophage T7 RNA polymerase
   5349..5504    +  CDS            lacZα (fragment): LacZα fragment of β-galactosidase; lacZ fragment
   5508..5936    +  rep_origin     f1 ori (sequence partly withheld): f1 bacteriophage origin of replication; arrow indicates direction of (+) strand synthesis
   5964..6015    -  misc_feature   bom (fragment): basis of mobility region from pBR322
   6066..6740    -  CDS            TRP1: phosphoribosylanthranilate isomerase, required for tryptophan biosynthesis; S. cerevisiae TRP1; yeast auxotrophic marker
   6741..6888    -  promoter       TRP1 promoter: S. cerevisiae TRP1
   7026..7075    -  misc_feature   bom (fragment): basis of mobility region from pBR322
   7177..7212    -  CDS            rop (fragment): Rop protein, which maintains plasmids at low copy number; rop
