[The description below was written by a language model from this plasmid's Addgene catalogue record and pLannotate feature annotations shown in this document.]
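Description:
pAG414GPD-GaCYP722C (pYL777) is a low-copy yeast expression plasmid that drives constitutive production of GaCYP722C from the tree cotton Gossypium arboreum in Saccharomyces cerevisiae. It derives from the Gateway destination vector pAG414GPD-ccdB. In yeast it is maintained through a CEN6/ARS element, which gives stable, near single-copy centromeric inheritance, and it is selected by the TRP1 auxotrophic marker under its own promoter in tryptophan-auxotrophic strains. For propagation in E. coli it carries a high-copy ColE1/pUC-type origin and the β-lactamase gene for ampicillin resistance. An f1 phage origin and remnants of the pBluescript-style lac/lacZα region, with flanking T3 and T7 promoters, are also present as backbone leftovers.

The expression cassette consists of the strong constitutive GAP (TDH3/GPD) promoter, the roughly 1.5 kb GaCYP722C coding sequence, and the CYC1 transcription terminator. The insert lies between attB1 and attB2 sites, the scars of the Gateway recombination that replaced the ccdB counter-selection cassette of the parent vector. The feature table does not annotate the open reading frame itself, but the gap between the two att sites matches the recorded insert size. No epitope tag or reporter is annotated or listed. The sequenced record (7,212 nt) is slightly shorter than the catalogued total size.

The CYP name indicates a cytochrome P450. The associated publication concerns a strigolactone-producing bacterium–yeast consortium, so the plasmid presumably served to supply this plant enzyme in the yeast partner of a reconstituted strigolactone pathway. The record does not state the specific reaction catalysed.
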