Addgene plasmid #178290: pAG414GPD-GaCYP722C(pYL777)
Purpose: Expresses GaCYP722C from G. arboreum in Saccharomyces cerevisiae. Centromeric TRP, PGPD-GaCYP722C-TCYC1
Depositing lab: Yanran Li. Depositing organization: University of California, Riverside. Publication: Establishment of strigolactone-producing bacterium-yeast consortium. Wu S, Ma X, Zhou A, Valenzuela A, Zhou K, Li Y. Sci Adv. 2021 Sep 17;7(38):eabh4048. doi: 10.1126/sciadv.abh4048. Epub 2021 Sep 17. PubMed 34533983.
Backbone
  Vector backbone: pAG414GPD-ccdB
  Backbone manufacturer: Susan Lindquist
  Backbone size w/o insert (bp): 7387
  Total vector size (bp): 7235
  Vector type: Yeast Expression
  Selectable markers: TRP1
Growth in bacteria
  Bacterial resistance: Ampicillin, 100 μg/mL
  Growth temperature: 37°C
  Growth strain: DH5alpha
  Copy number: Unknown
Gene/Insert
  Gene/Insert name: GaCYP722C (alt name: GaCYP722C from G. arboreum)
  Species: Gossypium arboreum
  Insert size (bp): 1476
  GenBank ID: BCB01554.1
  Promoter: GAP
  Cloning method: Gateway Cloning
  Sequencing primers: 5′ M13 rev; 3′ M13 for
Terms and licenses: Academic/Nonprofit Terms; Industry Terms: Not Available to Industry
How to cite: pAG414GPD-GaCYP722C(pYL777) was a gift from Yanran Li (Addgene plasmid # 178290 ; http://n2t.net/addgene:178290 ; RRID:Addgene_178290)
